Addgene plasmid #87163: pEFIRES-P-mTagBFP-KDEL
Purpose: Fluorescent marker of endoplasmic reticulum (ER)
Depositing lab: Elina Ikonen. Depositing organization: University of Helsinki. Publication: Seipin regulates ER-lipid droplet contacts and cargo delivery. Salo VT, Belevich I, Li S, Karhinen L, Vihinen H, Vigouroux C, Magre J, Thiele C, Holtta-Vuori M, Jokitalo E, Ikonen E. EMBO J. 2016 Dec 15;35(24):2699-2716. Epub 2016 Nov 22. 10.15252/embj.201695170 PubMed 27879284.
Backbone
  Vector backbone: pEFIRES-P
  Backbone size w/o insert (bp): 5689
  Total vector size (bp): 6454
  Vector type: Mammalian Expression
  Selectable markers: Puromycin
Growth in bacteria
  Bacterial resistance: Ampicillin, 100 μg/mL
  Growth temperature: 37°C
  Growth strain: DH5alpha
  Copy number: High Copy
Gene/Insert
  Gene/Insert name: mTagBFP-KDEL
  Species: Synthetic
  Insert size (bp): 765
  Promoter: EF-1 alpha
  Tag / fusion protein: Bip signal peptide (Homo sapiens) (N terminal on insert); mTagBFP-KDEL (C terminal on insert)
  Cloning method: Restriction Enzyme; 5′ cloning site NheI (not destroyed); 3′ cloning site XhoI (destroyed during cloning)
  Sequencing primers: 5′ pEF-forward tctctccacaggtgtccact; 3′ pEF-rev acaccggccttattccaagc
Resource information
  A portion of this plasmid was derived from a plasmid made by: mTagBFP-KDEL from addgene plasmid #49150 (BFP-KDEL)
Terms and licenses: Academic/Nonprofit Terms; Industry Terms: Not Available to Industry
Depositor comments: This vector was generated by Simon Pfisterer (Elina Ikonen Lab). The BFP-KDEL derived from addgene plasmid #49150 was transferred to pEFIRES-P vector to facilitate the selection of stable mammalian cell lines. Benefits of using pEFIRES-P vector for stable overexpression in mammalian cells were described by Stephen Hobbs et al. (Biochem Biophys Res Commun. 1998 Nov 18;252(2):368-72.). pEFIRES-P was a gift from Dr. Olli Ritvos (University of Helsinki).
How to cite: pEFIRES-P-mTagBFP-KDEL was a gift from Elina Ikonen (Addgene plasmid # 87163 ; http://n2t.net/addgene:87163 ; RRID:Addgene_87163)
