[The description below was written by a language model from this plasmid's Addgene catalogue record and pLannotate feature annotations shown in this document.]
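Description:
pEFIRES-P-mTagBFP-KDEL is a mammalian expression plasmid built on the pEFIRES-P backbone that provides a blue fluorescent marker of the endoplasmic reticulum lumen. It is propagated in E. coli as a high-copy plasmid through a ColE1/pUC-type origin with ampicillin resistance (AmpR under its own bla promoter). An f1 bacteriophage origin is also present. The catalogue lists a total size of about 6.45 kb, and the sequenced record is 6,442 nt, so the two agree closely.

The synthetic insert consists of a human BiP signal peptide at the N terminus, the monomeric blue fluorescent protein mTagBFP, and a C-terminal KDEL motif. The signal peptide directs the protein into the ER, and KDEL is the standard retrieval signal that keeps soluble proteins there. The feature table annotates only the TagBFP coding region, but the short flanking sequences fit within the stated 765 bp insert. Expression is driven by the strong constitutive human EF-1α promoter followed by a chimeric intron, and a T7 promoter lies just upstream of the insert. Downstream, an EMCV IRES links the reporter to the puromycin N-acetyltransferase gene, and the transcript ends at an SV40 poly(A) signal. Because marker and resistance gene are translated from one bicistronic mRNA, puromycin-resistant cells should also express the fluorescent protein. According to the depositor, the BFP-KDEL cassette was moved from an earlier plasmid into this backbone for this reason, to ease selection of stable mammalian cell lines. The small annotated fragments (dmpM, large T antigen, lacZα, bom, rop) appear to be backbone remnants rather than functional parts.
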