Features (pLannotate 1.2.2; 16 found; start..end, strand, type, name):
     16..1178    +  promoter       EF-1α promoter: strong constitutive promoter for human elongation factor EF-1α
   1217..1349    +  intron         chimeric intron: chimera between introns from human β-globin and immunoglobulin heavy chain genes
   1394..1412    +  promoter       T7 promoter: promoter for bacteriophage T7 RNA polymerase
   1472..2167    +  CDS            TagBFP: TagBFP is a basic (constitutively fluorescent) blue fluorescent protein published in 2008, derived from Entacmaea quadricolor. It is reported to be a very rapidly-maturing monomer with very low acid sensitivity.
   2345..2807    +  misc_feature   IRES: internal ribosome entry site (IRES) of the encephalomyocarditis virus (EMCV)
   2815..3411    +  CDS            PuroR: puromycin N-acetyltransferase; pac from Streptomyces alboniger; confers resistance to puromycin
   3461..3526    +  CDS            dmpM (fragment): DMPM_STRAD - Protein inferred from homology: Swiss-Prot protein existence level 3. From Streptomyces alboniger.
   3539..3622    +  CDS            large T antigen (fragment): large T antigen from SV40 (simian virus 40)
   3645..3779    +  polyA_signal   SV40 poly(A) signal: SV40 polyadenylation signal
   3783..3850    +  CDS            lacZα (fragment): LacZα fragment of β-galactosidase; lacZ fragment
   3854..4282    +  rep_origin     f1 ori (sequence partly withheld): f1 bacteriophage origin of replication; arrow indicates direction of (+) strand synthesis
   4310..4409    -  misc_feature   bom (fragment): basis of mobility region from pBR322
   4511..4546    -  CDS            rop (fragment): Rop protein, which maintains plasmids at low copy number; rop
   4641..4745    +  promoter       AmpR promoter: bla
   4746..5606    +  CDS            AmpR: β-lactamase; bla; confers resistance to ampicillin, carbenicillin, and related antibiotics
   5777..6365    +  rep_origin     ori: high-copy-number ColE1/pMB1/pBR322/pUC origin of replication
>Addgene plasmid #87163 | pEFIRES-P-mTagBFP-KDEL | addgene full sequence | sequence record 173563 | Addgene NGS Result
ATTCAAGCTTCGTGAGGCTCCGGTGCCCGTCAGTGGGCAGAGCGCACATCGCCCACAGTCCCCGAGAAGT
TGGGGGGAGGGGTCGGCAATTGAACCGGTGCCTAGAGAAGGTGGCGCGGGGTAAACTGGGAAAGTGATGT
CGTGTACTGGCTCCGCCTTTTTCCCGAGGGTGGGGGAGAACCGTATATAAGTGCAGTAGTCGCCGTGAAC
GTTCTTTTTCGCAACGGGTTTGCCGCCAGAACACAGGTAAGTGCCGTGTGTGGTTCCCGCGGGCCTGGCC
TCTTTACGGGTTATGGCCCTTGCGTGCCTTGAATTACTTCCACCTGGCTCCAGTACGTGATTCTTGATCC
CGAGCTGGAGCCAGGGGCGGGCCTTGCGCTTTAGGAGCCCCTTCGCCTCGTGCTTGAGTTGAGGCCTGGC
CTGGGCGCTGGGGCCGCCGCGTGCGAATCTGGTGGCACCTTCGCGCCTGTCTCGCTGCTTTCGATAAGTC
TCTAGCCATTTAAAATTTTTGATGACCTGCTGCGACGCTTTTTTTCTGGCAAGATAGTCTTGTAAATGCG
GGCCAGGATCTGCACACTGGTATTTCGGTTTTTGGGGCCGCGGGCGGCGACGGGGCCCGTGCGTCCCAGC
GCACATGTTCGGCGAGGCGGGGCCTGCGAGCGCGGCCACCGAGAATCGGACGGGGGTAGTCTCAAGCTGG
CCGGCCTGCTCTGGTGCCTGGCCTCGCGCCGCCGTGTATCGCCCCGCCCTGGGCGGCAAGGCTGGCCCGG
TCGGCACCAGTTGCGTGAGCGGAAAGATGGCCGCTTCCCGGCCCTGCTCCAGGGGGCTCAAAATGGAGGA
CGCGGCGCTCGGGAGAGCGGGCGGGTGAGTCACCCACACAAAGGAAAGGGGCCTTTCCGTCCTCAGCCGT
CGCTTCATGTGACTCCACGGAGTACCGGGCGCCGTCCAGGCACCTCGATTAGTTCTGGAGCTTTTGGAGT
ACGTCGTCTTTAGGTTGGGGGGAGGGGTTTTATGCGATGGAGTTTCCCCACACTGAGTGGGTGGAGACTG
AAGTTAGGCCAGCTTGGCACTTGATGTAATTCTCCTTGGAATTTGCCCTTTTTGAGTTTGGATCTTGGTT
CATTCTCAAGCCTCAGACAGTGGTTCAAAGTTTTTTTCTTCCATTTCAGGTGTCGTGAACACGGGCTGCA
GAAGTTGGTCGTGAGGCACTGGGCAGGTAAGTATCAAGGTTACAAGACAGGTTTAAGGAGACCAATAGAA
ACTGGGCTTGTCGAGACAGAGAAGACTCTTGCGTTTCTGATAGGCACCTATTGGTCTTACTGACATCCAC
TTTGCCTTTCTCTCCACAGGTGTCCACTCCCAGTTCAATTACAGCTCTTAAGGCTAGAGTACTTAATACG
ACTCACTATAGGCTAGCATGAAGCTCTCCCTGGTGGCCGCGATGCTGCTGCTGCTCAGCGCGGCGCGGGC
CAGCGAGCTGATTAAGGAGAACATGCACATGAAGCTGTACATGGAGGGCACCGTGGACAACCATCACTTC
AAGTGCACATCCGAGGGCGAAGGCAAGCCCTACGAGGGCACCCAGACCATGAGAATCAAGGTGGTCGAGG
GCGGCCCTCTCCCCTTCGCCTTCGACATCCTGGCTACTAGCTTCCTCTACGGCAGCAAGACCTTCATCAA
CCACACCCAGGGCATCCCCGACTTCTTCAAGCAGTCCTTCCCTGAGGGCTTCACATGGGAGAGAGTCACC
ACATACGAAGACGGGGGCGTGCTGACCGCTACCCAGGACACCAGCCTCCAGGACGGCTGCCTCATCTACA
ACGTCAAGATCAGAGGGGTGAACTTCACATCCAACGGCCCTGTGATGCAGAAGAAAACACTCGGCTGGGA
GGCCTTCACCGAGACGCTGTACCCCGCTGACGGCGGCCTGGAAGGCAGAAACGACATGGCCCTGAAGCTC
GTGGGCGGGAGCCATCTGATCGCAAACATCAAGACCACATATAGATCCAAGAAACCCGCTAAGAACCTCA
AGATGCCTGGCGTCTACTATGTGGACTACAGACTGGAAAGAATCAAGGAGGCCAACAACGAGACCTACGT
CGAGCAGCACGAGGTGGCAGTGGCCAGATACTGCGACCTCCCTAGCAAACTGGGGCACAAGCTTAATAAA
GACGAGCTATGAGTCGAGAATTCACGCGTGGTACCTCTAGAGTCGACCCGGGCGGCCGCTCTAGCCCAAT
TCCGCCCCCCCCCCTAACGTTACTGGCCGAAGCCGCTTGGAATAAGGCCGGTGTGCGTTTGTCTATATGT
TATTTTCCACCATATTGCCGTCTTTTGGCAATGTGAGGGCCCGGAAACCTGGCCCTGTCTTCTTGACGAG
CATTCCTAGGGGTCTTTCCCCTCTCGCCAAAGGAATGCAAGGTCTGTTGAATGTCGTGAAGGAAGCAGTT
CCTCTGGAAGCTTCTTGAAGACAAACAACGTCTGTAGCGACCCTTTGCAGGCAGCGGAACCCCCCACCTG
GCGACAGGTGCCTCTGCGGCCAAAAGCCACGTGTATAAGATACACCTGCAAAGGCGGCACAACCCCAGTG
CCACGTTGTGAGTTGGATAGTTGTGGAAAGAGTCAAATGGCTCTCCTCAAGCGTATTCAACAAGGGGCTG
AAGGATGCCCAGAAGGTACCCCATTGTATGGGATCTGATCTGGGGCCTCGGTGCACATGCTTTACATGTG
TTTAGTCGAGGTTAAAAAAACGTCTAGGCCCCCCGAACCACGGGGACGTGGTTTTCCTTTGAAAAACACG
ATGATAATATGGGCACCGAGTACAAGCCCACGGTGCGCCTCGCCACCCGCGACGACGTCCCCCGGGCCGT
ACGCACCCTCGCCGCCGCGTTCGCCGACTACCCCGCCACGCGCCACACCGTCGACCCGGACCGCCACATC
GAGCGGGTCACCGAGCTGCAAGAACTCTTCCTCACGCGCGTCGGGCTCGACATCGGCAAGGTGTGGGTCG
CGGACGACGGCGCCGCGGTGGCGGTCTGGACCACGCCGGAGAGCGTCGAAGCGGGGGCGGTGTTCGCCGA
GATCGGCCCGCGCATGGCCGAGTTGAGCGGTTCCCGGCTGGCCGCGCAGCAACAGATGGAAGGCCTCCTG
GCGCCGCACCGGCCCAAGGAGCCCGCGTGGTTCCTGGCCACCGTCGGCGTCTCGCCCGACCACCAGGGCA
AGGGTCTGGGCAGCGCCGTCGTGCTCCCCGGAGTGGAGGCGGCCGAGCGCGCCGGGGTGCCCGCCTTCCT
GGAGACCTCCGCGCCCCGCAACCTCCCCTTCTACGAGCGGCTCGGCTTCACCGTCACCGCCGACGTCGAG
GTGCCCGAAGGACCGCGCACCTGGTGCATGACCCGCAAGCCCGGTGCCTGACGCCCGCCCCACGACCCGC
AGCGCCCGACCGAAAGGAGCGCACGACCCCATGGCTCCGACCGAAGCCACCCGGGGCGGCCCCGCCGACC
CCGCACCCGCCCCCGAGGCCCACCGACTCTAGCTAGAGGATCATAATCAGCCATACCACATTTGTAGAGG
TTTTACTTGCTTTAAAAAACCTCCCACACCTCCCCCTGAACCTGAAACATAAAATGAATGCAATTGTTGT
TGTTAACTTGTTTATTGCAGCTTATAATGGTTACAAATAAAGCAATAGCATCACAAATTTCACAAATAAA
GCATTTTTTTCACTGCATTCTAGTTGTGGTTTGTCCAAACTCATCAATGTATCTTATCATGTCTGGATCC
GGGCTGGCGTAATAGCGAAGAGGCCCGCACCGATCGCCCTTCCCAACAGTTGCGCAGCCTGAATGGCGAA
TGG
[124 nt withheld, positions 3854-3977]
C
[91 nt withheld, positions 3979-4069]
A
[49 nt withheld, positions 4071-4119]
CCTTTGACGTTGGAGTCCACGTTCTTT
[37 nt withheld, positions 4147-4183]
ACCCTATCTCGGTCTATTCTTTTGATTTATAAGGGATTTTGCCGATTTCGGCCTATTGGTTAAAAAATGA
GCTGATTTAACAAAAATTTAACGCGAATTTTAACAAAATATTAACGCTTACAATTTCCTGATGCGGTATT
TTCTCCTTACGCATCTGTGCGGTATTTCACACCGCATATGGTGCACTCTCAGTACAATCTGCTCTGATGC
CGCATAGTTAAGCCAGCCCCGACACCCGCCAACACCCGCTGACGCGCCCTGACGGGCTTGTCTGCTCCCG
GCATCCGCTTACAGACAAGCTGTGACCGTCTCCGGGAGCTGCATGTGTCAGAGGTTTTCACCGTCATCAC
CGAAACGCGCGAGACGAAAGGGCCTCGTGATACGCCTATTTTTATAGGTTAATGTCATGATAATAATGGT
TTCTTAGACGTCAGGTGGCACTTTTCGGGGAAATGTGCGCGGAACCCCTATTTGTTTATTTTTCTAAATA
CATTCAAATATGTATCCGCTCATGAGACAATAACCCTGATAAATGCTTCAATAATATTGAAAAAGGAAGA
GTATGAGTATTCAACATTTCCGTGTCGCCCTTATTCCCTTTTTTGCGGCATTTTGCCTTCCTGTTTTTGC
TCACCCAGAAACGCTGGTGAAAGTAAAAGATGCTGAAGATCAGTTGGGTGCACGAGTGGGTTACATCGAA
CTGGATCTCAACAGCGGTAAGATCCTTGAGAGTTTTCGCCCCGAAGAACGTTTTCCAATGATGAGCACTT
TTAAAGTTCTGCTATGTGGCGCGGTATTATCCCGTATTGACGCCGGGCAAGAGCAACTCGGTCGCCGCAT
ACACTATTCTCAGAATGACTTGGTTGAGTACTCACCAGTCACAGAAAAGCATCTTACGGATGGCATGACA
GTAAGAGAATTATGCAGTGCTGCCATAACCATGAGTGATAACACTGCGGCCAACTTACTTCTGACAACGA
TCGGAGGACCGAAGGAGCTAACCGCTTTTTTGCACAACATGGGGGATCATGTAACTCGCCTTGATCGTTG
GGAACCGGAGCTGAATGAAGCCATACCAAACGACGAGCGTGACACCACGATGCCTGTAGCAATGGCAACA
ACGTTGCGCAAACTATTAACTGGCGAACTACTTACTCTAGCTTCCCGGCAACAATTAATAGACTGGATGG
AGGCGGATAAAGTTGCAGGACCACTTCTGCGCTCGGCCCTTCCGGCTGGCTGGTTTATTGCTGATAAATC
TGGAGCCGGTGAGCGTGGGTCTCGCGGTATCATTGCAGCACTGGGGCCAGATGGTAAGCCCTCCCGTATC
GTAGTTATCTACACGACGGGGAGTCAGGCAACTATGGATGAACGAAATAGACAGATCGCTGAGATAGGTG
CCTCACTGATTAAGCATTGGTAACTGTCAGACCAAGTTTACTCATATATACTTTAGATTGATTTAAAACT
TCATTTTTAATTTAAAAGGATCTAGGTGAAGATCCTTTTTGATAATCTCATGACCAAAATCCCTTAACGT
GAGTTTTCGTTCCACTGAGCGTCAGACCCCGTAGAAAAGATCAAAGGATCTTCTTGAGATCCTTTTTTTC
TGCGCGTAATCTGCTGCTTGCAAACAAAAAAACCACCGCTACCAGCGGTGGTTTGTTTGCCGGATCAAGA
GCTACCAACTCTTTTTCCGAAGGTAACTGGCTTCAGCAGAGCGCAGATACCAAATACTGTTCTTCTAGTG
TAGCCGTAGTTAGGCCACCACTTCAAGAACTCTGTAGCACCGCCTACATACCTCGCTCTGCTAATCCTGT
TACCAGTGGCTGCTGCCAGTGGCGATAAGTCGTGTCTTACCGGGTTGGACTCAAGACGATAGTTACCGGA
TAAGGCGCAGCGGTCGGGCTGAACGGGGGGTTCGTGCACACAGCCCAGCTTGGAGCGAACGACCTACACC
GAACTGAGATACCTACAGCGTGAGCTATGAGAAAGCGCCACGCTTCCCGAAGGGAGAAAGGCGGACAGGT
ATCCGGTAAGCGGCAGGGTCGGAACAGGAGAGCGCACGAGGGAGCTTCCAGGGGGAAACGCCTGGTATCT
TTATAGTCCTGTCGGGTTTCGCCACCTCTGACTTGAGCGTCGATTTTTGTGATGCTCGTCAGGGGGGCGG
AGCCTATGGAAAAACGCCAGCAACGCGGCCTTTTTACGGTTCCTGGCCTTTTGCTGGCCTTTTGCTCACA
TGGCTCGACAGATCCCCCA
